Addgene plasmid #194598: pcDNA216-CoV2-RBD-beta variant
Purpose: Mammalian expression of RBD domain from SARS-CoV-2 beta (B.1.351)
Depositing lab: Ben Murrell. Depositing organization: Karolinska Institutet. Publication: Beta RBD boost broadens antibody-mediated protection against SARS-CoV-2 variants in animal models. Sheward DJ, Mandolesi M, Urgard E, Kim C, Hanke L, Perez Vidakovics L, Pankow A, Smith NL, Castro Dopico X, McInerney GM, Coquet JM, Karlsson Hedestam GB, Murrell B. Cell Rep Med. 2021 Nov 16;2(11):100450. doi: 10.1016/j.xcrm.2021.100450. Epub 2021 Oct 23. PubMed 34723224.
Backbone
  Vector backbone: pcDNA216
  Vector type: Mammalian Expression
Growth in bacteria
  Bacterial resistance: Ampicillin, 100 μg/mL
  Growth temperature: 37°C
  Growth strain: DH5alpha
  Copy number: High Copy
Gene/Insert
  Gene/Insert name: CoV2-RBD-beta variant
  Species: Severe acute respiratory syndrome coronavirus 2
  Entrez Gene: S (a.k.a. GU280_gp02, spike glycoprotein)
  Cloning method: Gibson Cloning
Terms and licenses: Academic/Nonprofit Terms; Industry Terms: Not Available to Industry
How to cite: pcDNA216-CoV2-RBD-beta variant was a gift from Ben Murrell (Addgene plasmid # 194598 ; http://n2t.net/addgene:194598 ; RRID:Addgene_194598)
