[The description below was written by a language model from this plasmid's Addgene catalogue record and pLannotate feature annotations shown in this document.]
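Description:
pcDNA216-CoV2-RBD-beta variant is a 6,155-nt mammalian expression plasmid built on the pcDNA216 backbone, made to produce the receptor-binding domain (RBD) of the SARS-CoV-2 spike glycoprotein from the beta (B.1.351) lineage. It is propagated in E. coli as a high-copy plasmid through a ColE1/pUC-type origin and selected with ampicillin via a β-lactamase gene under its own promoter. An f1 phage origin is also present, along with small remnants of lac regulatory sequence and a pBR322 bom fragment that are typical backbone carry-overs with no evident role in expression.

The expression cassette consists of the human cytomegalovirus immediate-early enhancer and promoter, followed by a T7 promoter that could support in vitro transcription or serve as a sequencing primer site, then the spike-derived coding fragment of just under 700 nt, and finally the bovine growth hormone polyadenylation signal. The insert was introduced by Gibson cloning. The annotation leaves unassigned sequence on either side of the spike match, but the record does not state whether a secretion signal or purification tag is encoded there. The short hit annotated as a truncated HIV-1 LTR just after the CMV promoter is a small fragment, and the record does not identify the plasmid as lentiviral. A second cassette places a neomycin/kanamycin phosphotransferase gene under the SV40 early promoter and enhancer with an SV40 polyadenylation signal, which would allow G418 selection of stably transfected mammalian cells. A partial ble fragment lies downstream of it.

The stated purpose is mammalian expression of the beta-variant RBD. The associated study concerns the use of beta RBD as a booster immunogen to broaden antibody-mediated protection against SARS-CoV-2 variants in animal models.
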