Features (pLannotate 1.2.2; 20 found; start..end, strand, type, name):
     28..80      -  misc_feature   bom (fragment): basis of mobility region from pBR322
    235..614     +  enhancer       CMV enhancer: human cytomegalovirus immediate early enhancer
    615..818     +  promoter       CMV promoter: human cytomegalovirus (CMV) immediate early promoter
    814..847     +  LTR            5' LTR (truncated) (fragment): truncated 5' long terminal repeat (LTR) from HIV-1
    863..881     +  promoter       T7 promoter: promoter for bacteriophage T7 RNA polymerase
    940..1626    +  CDS            S (fragment): SPIKE_SARS2 - Experimental evidence at protein level: Swiss-Prot protein existence level 1. [Spike glycoprotein]: May down-regulate host tetherin (BST2) by lysosomal degradation, thereby counteracting its antiviral activity. From Severe acute respiratory syndrome coronavirus 2 (2019-nCoV) (SARS-CoV-2).
   1752..1976    +  polyA_signal   bGH poly(A) signal: bovine growth hormone polyadenylation signal
   1980..2001    +  promoter       SV40 promoter (fragment): SV40 enhancer and early promoter
   2022..2450    +  rep_origin     f1 ori (sequence partly withheld): f1 bacteriophage origin of replication; arrow indicates direction of (+) strand synthesis
   2464..2793    +  promoter       SV40 promoter: SV40 enhancer and early promoter
   2860..3651    +  CDS            neo: KKA2_KLEPN - Also known as kan, nptII. Experimental evidence at protein level: Swiss-Prot protein existence level 1. Resistance to kanamycin, neomycin, paromomycin, ribostamycin, butirosin and gentamicin B. From Klebsiella pneumoniae.
   3675..3833    +  CDS            ble (fragment): BLE_KLEPN - Experimental evidence at protein level: Swiss-Prot protein existence level 1. Binding protein with a strong affinity to the bleomycin family of antibiotics. Binds to CL990; an antimitotic-antibiotic compound. From Klebsiella pneumoniae.
   3828..3949    +  polyA_signal   SV40 poly(A) signal: SV40 polyadenylation signal
   4022..4038    -  protein_bind   lac operator: The lac repressor binds to the lac operator to inhibit transcription in E. coli. This inhibition can be relieved by adding lactose or isopropyl-β-D-thiogalactopyranoside (IPTG). lac repressor encoded by lacI
   4046..4076    -  promoter       lac promoter: promoter for the E. coli lac operon
   4091..4112    -  protein_bind   CAP binding site: CAP binding activates transcription in the presence of cAMP. E. coli catabolite activator protein
   4125..4217    -  CDS            lacI (fragment): lac repressor; lacI; The lac repressor binds to the lac operator to inhibit transcription in E. coli. This inhibition can be relieved by adding lactose or isopropyl-β-D-thiogalactopyranoside (IPTG).
   4400..4988    -  rep_origin     ori: high-copy-number ColE1/pMB1/pBR322/pUC origin of replication
   5159..6019    -  CDS            AmpR: β-lactamase; bla; confers resistance to ampicillin, carbenicillin, and related antibiotics
   6020..6124    -  promoter       AmpR promoter: bla
>Addgene plasmid #194598 | pcDNA216-CoV2-RBD-beta variant | addgene full sequence | sequence record 381524 | Addgene NGS Result
GACGGATCGGGAGATCTCCCGATCCCCTATGGTGCACTCTCAGTACAATCTGCTCTGATGCCGCATAGTT
AAGCCAGTATCTGCTCCCTGCTTGTGTGTTGGAGGTCGCTGAGTAGTGCGCGAGCAAAATTTAAGCTACA
ACAAGGCAAGGCTTGACCGACAATTGCATGAAGAATCTGCTTAGGGTTAGGCGTTTTGCGCTGCTTCGCG
ATGTACGGGCCAGATATACGCGTTGACATTGATTATTGACTAGTTATTAATAGTAATCAATTACGGGGTC
ATTAGTTCATAGCCCATATATGGAGTTCCGCGTTACATAACTTACGGTAAATGGCCCGCCTGGCTGACCG
CCCAACGACCCCCGCCCATTGACGTCAATAATGACGTATGTTCCCATAGTAACGCCAATAGGGACTTTCC
ATTGACGTCAATGGGTGGAGTATTTACGGTAAACTGCCCACTTGGCAGTACATCAAGTGTATCATATGCC
AAGTACGCCCCCTATTGACGTCAATGACGGTAAATGGCCCGCCTGGCATTATGCCCAGTACATGACCTTA
TGGGACTTTCCTACTTGGCAGTACATCTACGTATTAGTCATCGCTATTACCATGGTGATGCGGTTTTGGC
AGTACATCAATGGGCGTGGATAGCGGTTTGACTCACGGGGATTTCCAAGTCTCCACCCCATTGACGTCAA
TGGGAGTTTGTTTTGGCACCAAAATCAACGGGACTTTCCAAAATGTCGTAACAACTCCGCCCCATTGACG
CAAATGGGCGGTAGGCGTGTACGGTGGGAGGTCTATATAAGCAGAGCTCTCTGGCTAACTAGAGAACCCA
CTGCTTACTGGCTTATCGAAATTAATACGACTCACTATAGGGAGACCCAAGCTGGCTAGCATGTTCGTGT
TTCTGGTGCTGCTGCCTCTGGTGTCCAGCCGGGTGCAGCCCACCGAATCCATCGTGCGGTTCCCCAATAT
CACCAATCTGTGCCCCTTCGGCGAGGTGTTCAATGCCACCAGATTCGCCTCTGTGTACGCCTGGAACCGG
AAGCGGATCAGCAATTGCGTGGCCGACTACTCCGTGCTGTACAACTCCGCCAGCTTCAGCACCTTCAAGT
GCTACGGCGTGTCCCCTACCAAGCTGAACGACCTGTGCTTCACAAACGTGTACGCCGACAGCTTCGTGAT
CCGGGGAGATGAAGTGCGGCAGATTGCCCCTGGACAGACAGGCAACATCGCCGACTACAACTACAAGCTG
CCCGACGACTTCACCGGCTGTGTGATTGCCTGGAACAGCAACAACCTGGACTCCAAAGTCGGCGGCAACT
ACAATTACCTGTACCGGCTGTTCCGGAAGTCCAATCTGAAGCCCTTCGAGCGGGACATCTCCACCGAGAT
CTATCAGGCCGGCAGCACCCCTTGTAACGGCGTGAAGGGCTTCAACTGCTACTTCCCACTGCAGTCCTAC
GGCTTTCAGCCCACATATGGCGTGGGCTATCAGCCCTACAGAGTGGTGGTGCTGAGCTTCGAACTGCTGC
ATGCCCCTGCCACAGTGTGCGGCCCTAAGAAAAGCACCAATCTCGTGAAGAACAAATGCGTGAACTTCGG
ACTGCCGGAAACCGGCGGCCATCATCACCATCACCATTGAGCGGCCGCCACTGTGCTGGATATCTGCAGA
ATTCCACCACACTGGACTAGTGGATCCGAGCTCGGTACCAAGCTTAAGTTTAAACCGCTGATCAGCCTCG
ACTGTGCCTTCTAGTTGCCAGCCATCTGTTGTTTGCCCCTCCCCCGTGCCTTCCTTGACCCTGGAAGGTG
CCACTCCCACTGTCCTTTCCTAATAAAATGAGGAAATTGCATCGCATTGTCTGAGTAGGTGTCATTCTAT
TCTGGGGGGTGGGGTGGGGCAGGACAGCAAGGGGGAGGATTGGGAAGACAATAGCAGGCATGCTGGGGAT
GCGGTGGGCTCTATGGCTTCTGAGGCGGAAAGAACCAGCTGGGGCTCTAGGGGGTATCCCC
[124 nt withheld, positions 2022-2145]
C
[91 nt withheld, positions 2147-2237]
A
[49 nt withheld, positions 2239-2287]
CCTTTGACGTTGGAGTCCACGTTCTTT
[37 nt withheld, positions 2315-2351]
ACCCTATCTCGGTCTATTCTTTTGATTTATAAGGGATTTTGCCGATTTCGGCCTATTGGTTAAAAAATGA
GCTGATTTAACAAAAATTTAACGCGAATTAATTCTGTGGAATGTGTGTCAGTTAGGGTGTGGAAAGTCCC
CAGGCTCCCCAGCAGGCAGAAGTATGCAAAGCATGCATCTCAATTAGTCAGCAACCAGGTGTGGAAAGTC
CCCAGGCTCCCCAGCAGGCAGAAGTATGCAAAGCATGCATCTCAATTAGTCAGCAACCATAGTCCCGCCC
CTAACTCCGCCCATCCCGCCCCTAACTCCGCCCAGTTCCGCCCATTCTCCGCCCCATGGCTGACTAATTT
TTTTTATTTATGCAGAGGCCGAGGCCGCCTCTGCCTCTGAGCTATTCCAGAAGTAGTGAGGAGGCTTTTT
TGGAGGCCTAGGCTTTTGCAAAAAGCTCCCGGGAGCTTGTATATCCATTTTCGGATCTGATCAAGAGACA
GGATGAGGATCGTTTCGCATGATTGAACAAGATGGATTGCACGCAGGTTCTCCGGCCGCTTGGGTGGAGA
GGCTATTCGGCTATGACTGGGCACAACAGACAATCGGCTGCTCTGATGCCGCCGTGTTCCGGCTGTCAGC
GCAGGGGCGCCCGGTTCTTTTTGTCAAGACCGACCTGTCCGGTGCCCTGAATGAACTGCAGGACGAGGCA
GCGCGGCTATCGTGGCTGGCCACGACGGGCGTTCCTTGCGCAGCTGTGCTCGACGTTGTCACTGAAGCGG
GAAGGGACTGGCTGCTATTGGGCGAAGTGCCGGGGCAGGATCTCCTGTCATCTCACCTTGCTCCTGCCGA
GAAAGTATCCATCATGGCTGATGCAATGCGGCGGCTGCATACGCTTGATCCGGCTACCTGCCCATTCGAC
CACCAAGCGAAACATCGCATCGAGCGAGCACGTACTCGGATGGAAGCCGGTCTTGTCGATCAGGATGATC
TGGACGAAGAGCATCAGGGGCTCGCGCCAGCCGAACTGTTCGCCAGGCTCAAGGCGCGCATGCCCGACGG
CGAGGATCTCGTCGTGACCCATGGCGATGCCTGCTTGCCGAATATCATGGTGGAAAATGGCCGCTTTTCT
GGATTCATCGACTGTGGCCGGCTGGGTGTGGCGGACCGCTATCAGGACATAGCGTTGGCTACCCGTGATA
TTGCTGAAGAGCTTGGCGGCGAATGGGCTGACCGCTTCCTCGTGCTTTACGGTATCGCCGCTCCCGATTC
GCAGCGCATCGCCTTCTATCGCCTTCTTGACGAGTTCTTCTGAGCGGGACTCTGGGGTTCGAAATGACCG
ACCAAGCGACGCCCAACCTGCCATCACGAGATTTCGATTCCACCGCCGCCTTCTATGAAAGGTTGGGCTT
CGGAATCGTTTTCCGGGACGCCGGCTGGATGATCCTCCAGCGCGGGGATCTCATGCTGGAGTTCTTCGCC
CACCCCAACTTGTTTATTGCAGCTTATAATGGTTACAAATAAAGCAATAGCATCACAAATTTCACAAATA
AAGCATTTTTTTCACTGCATTCTAGTTGTGGTTTGTCCAAACTCATCAATGTATCTTATCATGTCTGTAT
ACCGTCGACCTCTAGCTAGAGCTTGGCGTAATCATGGTCATAGCTGTTTCCTGTGTGAAATTGTTATCCG
CTCACAATTCCACACAACATACGAGCCGGAAGCATAAAGTGTAAAGCCTGGGGTGCCTAATGAGTGAGCT
AACTCACATTAATTGCGTTGCGCTCACTGCCCGCTTTCCAGTCGGGAAACCTGTCGTGCCAGCTGCATTA
ATGAATCGGCCAACGCGCGGGGAGAGGCGGTTTGCGTATTGGGCGCTCTTCCGCTTCCTCGCTCACTGAC
TCGCTGCGCTCGGTCGTTCGGCTGCGGCGAGCGGTATCAGCTCACTCAAAGGCGGTAATACGGTTATCCA
CAGAATCAGGGGATAACGCAGGAAAGAACATGTGAGCAAAAGGCCAGCAAAAGGCCAGGAACCGTAAAAA
GGCCGCGTTGCTGGCGTTTTTCCATAGGCTCCGCCCCCCTGACGAGCATCACAAAAATCGACGCTCAAGT
CAGAGGTGGCGAAACCCGACAGGACTATAAAGATACCAGGCGTTTCCCCCTGGAAGCTCCCTCGTGCGCT
CTCCTGTTCCGACCCTGCCGCTTACCGGATACCTGTCCGCCTTTCTCCCTTCGGGAAGCGTGGCGCTTTC
TCATAGCTCACGCTGTAGGTATCTCAGTTCGGTGTAGGTCGTTCGCTCCAAGCTGGGCTGTGTGCACGAA
CCCCCCGTTCAGCCCGACCGCTGCGCCTTATCCGGTAACTATCGTCTTGAGTCCAACCCGGTAAGACACG
ACTTATCGCCACTGGCAGCAGCCACTGGTAACAGGATTAGCAGAGCGAGGTATGTAGGCGGTGCTACAGA
GTTCTTGAAGTGGTGGCCTAACTACGGCTACACTAGAAGAACAGTATTTGGTATCTGCGCTCTGCTGAAG
CCAGTTACCTTCGGAAAAAGAGTTGGTAGCTCTTGATCCGGCAAACAAACCACCGCTGGTAGCGGTGGTT
TTTTTGTTTGCAAGCAGCAGATTACGCGCAGAAAAAAAGGATCTCAAGAAGATCCTTTGATCTTTTCTAC
GGGGTCTGACGCTCAGTGGAACGAAAACTCACGTTAAGGGATTTTGGTCATGAGATTATCAAAAAGGATC
TTCACCTAGATCCTTTTAAATTAAAAATGAAGTTTTAAATCAATCTAAAGTATATATGAGTAAACTTGGT
CTGACAGTTACCAATGCTTAATCAGTGAGGCACCTATCTCAGCGATCTGTCTATTTCGTTCATCCATAGT
TGCCTGACTCCCCGTCGTGTAGATAACTACGATACGGGAGGGCTTACCATCTGGCCCCAGTGCTGCAATG
ATACCGCGAGACCCACGCTCACCGGCTCCAGATTTATCAGCAATAAACCAGCCAGCCGGAAGGGCCGAGC
GCAGAAGTGGTCCTGCAACTTTATCCGCCTCCATCCAGTCTATTAATTGTTGCCGGGAAGCTAGAGTAAG
TAGTTCGCCAGTTAATAGTTTGCGCAACGTTGTTGCCATTGCTACAGGCATCGTGGTGTCACGCTCGTCG
TTTGGTATGGCTTCATTCAGCTCCGGTTCCCAACGATCAAGGCGAGTTACATGATCCCCCATGTTGTGCA
AAAAAGCGGTTAGCTCCTTCGGTCCTCCGATCGTTGTCAGAAGTAAGTTGGCCGCAGTGTTATCACTCAT
GGTTATGGCAGCACTGCATAATTCTCTTACTGTCATGCCATCCGTAAGATGCTTTTCTGTGACTGGTGAG
TACTCAACCAAGTCATTCTGAGAATAGTGTATGCGGCGACCGAGTTGCTCTTGCCCGGCGTCAATACGGG
ATAATACCGCGCCACATAGCAGAACTTTAAAAGTGCTCATCATTGGAAAACGTTCTTCGGGGCGAAAACT
CTCAAGGATCTTACCGCTGTTGAGATCCAGTTCGATGTAACCCACTCGTGCACCCAACTGATCTTCAGCA
TCTTTTACTTTCACCAGCGTTTCTGGGTGAGCAAAAACAGGAAGGCAAAATGCCGCAAAAAAGGGAATAA
GGGCGACACGGAAATGTTGAATACTCATACTCTTCCTTTTTCAATATTATTGAAGCATTTATCAGGGTTA
TTGTCTCATGAGCGGATACATATTTGAATGTATTTAGAAAAATAAACAAATAGGGGTTCCGCGCACATTT
CCCCGAAAAGTGCCACCTGACGTC
